Addgene plasmid #226678: pAAV-MYL2-HA-TadA8e-Sauri N aa1-438-inteinN-U6-Camk2d sgRNA7
Purpose: Expresses TadA8e and Sauri cas9N by MYL2 promoter and sgRNA targeting murine Camk2d intron7 5' splice site by U6 promoter
Depositing lab: Yuxuan Guo. Depositing organization: Peking University Health Science Center. Publication: ABE-Mediated Cardiac Gene Silencing via Single AAVs Requires DNA Accessibility. Liu Z, Yang L, Yang Y, Li J, Chen Z, Guo C, Guo Q, Li Q, Zhao D, Hu X, Gao F, Guo Y. Circ Res. 2025 Jan 16. doi: 10.1161/CIRCRESAHA.124.325611. PubMed 39817340.
Backbone
  Vector backbone: pAAV-CMV-TadA8e-SpG N aa2-713-InteinN
  Vector type: AAV
Growth in bacteria
  Bacterial resistance: Ampicillin, 100 μg/mL
  Growth temperature: 37°C
  Growth strain: NEB Stable
  Copy number: Unknown
Gene/Insert
  Gene/Insert name: MYL2, TadA, nSauri Cas9N, inteinN
  gRNA/shRNA sequence: ctacttAccaaaccatgcctg
  Promoter: MYL2
  Cloning method: Gibson Cloning
  Sequencing primers: 5′ gctctaggaagatcggaatt
Terms and licenses: Academic/Nonprofit Terms; Industry Terms: Not Available to Industry
How to cite: pAAV-MYL2-HA-TadA8e-Sauri N aa1-438-inteinN-U6-Camk2d sgRNA7 was a gift from Yuxuan Guo (Addgene plasmid # 226678 ; http://n2t.net/addgene:226678 ; RRID:Addgene_226678)
