[The description below was written by a language model from this plasmid's Addgene catalogue record and pLannotate feature annotations shown in this document.]
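Description:
pAAV-MYL2-HA-TadA8e-Sauri N aa1-438-inteinN-U6-Camk2d sgRNA7 is a 6,725 nt AAV transfer plasmid carrying the N-terminal half of a split-intein adenine base editor together with its guide RNA. It derives from a pAAV backbone that originally held a CMV-driven TadA8e–SpG N-terminal intein cassette. In bacteria it is maintained through a high-copy ColE1/pUC-type origin and selected with ampicillin (β-lactamase). An f1 origin and remnants of the lac region (lacZα and lacI fragments, lac promoter and operator) lie outside the viral genome. Two AAV2 inverted terminal repeats flank the payload and define the segment that is replicated and packaged into AAV particles when helper functions are supplied.

Between the ITRs, the MYL2 promoter named in the catalogue entry drives the editor half; the feature table does not annotate this promoter, but it presumably occupies the unannotated stretch upstream of the coding region. The open reading frame begins with an HA epitope tag. Next comes the evolved E. coli TadA deaminase (TadA8e), fused to residues 1–438 of the "Sauri" Cas9 nickase, which is annotated by its homology to Staphylococcus aureus Cas9. The frame ends in an N-terminal intein segment related to Rhodothermus marinus DnaB and is followed by a bGH polyadenylation signal.

In the opposite orientation, a human U6 promoter expresses an Sa-type guide scaffold with a spacer targeting the 5′ splice site of murine Camk2d intron 7. A complementary construct supplying the C-terminal Cas9 half with the matching intein would be needed to reconstitute the full editor by protein trans-splicing. The associated work concerns base-editor-mediated cardiac gene silencing, consistent with splice-site disruption of Camk2d in the heart.
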