Features (pLannotate 1.2.2; 18 found; start..end, strand, type, name):
     11..141     -  repeat_region  AAV2 ITR (fragment): inverted terminal repeat of adeno-associated virus serotype 2 inverted
    571..597     +  CDS            3xHA (fragment): three tandem HA epitope tags
    619..1110    +  CDS            tadA: TADA_ECOLI - Also known as yfhC. Experimental evidence at protein level: Swiss-Prot protein existence level 1. Catalyzes the deamination of adenosine to inosine at the wobble position 34 of tRNA(Arg2). Essential for cell viability. From Escherichia coli (strain K12).
   1231..2562    +  CDS            cas9 (fragment): CAS9_STAAU - Experimental evidence at protein level: Swiss-Prot protein existence level 1. CRISPR (clustered regularly interspaced short palindromic repeat) is an adaptive immune system that provides protection against mobile genetic elements (viruses, transposable elements and conjugative plasmids). CRISPR clusters contain spacers, sequences complementary to antecedent mobile elements, and target invading nucleic acids. CRISPR clusters are transcribed and processed into CRISPR RNA (crRNA). In type II CRISPR systems correct processing of pre-crRNA requires a trans- encoded small RNA (tracrRNA)
   2527..2832    +  CDS            dnaB (fragment): DNAB_RHOMR - Protein inferred from homology: Swiss-Prot protein existence level 3. Participates in initiation and elongation during chromosome replication; it exhibits DNA-dependent ATPase activity. From Rhodothermus marinus (Rhodothermus obamensis).
   2847..3071    +  polyA_signal   bGH poly(A) signal: bovine growth hormone polyadenylation signal
   3097..3155    -  misc_RNA       Sa gRNA scaffold (fragment): guide RNA scaffold for the Staphylococcus aureus CRISPR/Cas9 system
   3211..3451    -  promoter       U6 promoter: RNA polymerase III promoter for human U6 snRNA
   3786..3916    +  repeat_region  AAV2 ITR (fragment): inverted terminal repeat of adeno-associated virus serotype 2 inverted
   3930..4087    +  CDS            lacZα (fragment): LacZα fragment of β-galactosidase; lacZ fragment
   4092..4520    +  rep_origin     f1 ori (sequence partly withheld): f1 bacteriophage origin of replication; arrow indicates direction of (+) strand synthesis
   4573..4677    +  promoter       AmpR promoter: bla
   4678..5538    +  CDS            AmpR: β-lactamase; bla; confers resistance to ampicillin, carbenicillin, and related antibiotics
   5709..6297    +  rep_origin     ori: high-copy-number ColE1/pMB1/pBR322/pUC origin of replication
   6480..6572    +  CDS            lacI (fragment): lac repressor; lacI; The lac repressor binds to the lac operator to inhibit transcription in E. coli. This inhibition can be relieved by adding lactose or isopropyl-β-D-thiogalactopyranoside (IPTG).
   6585..6606    +  protein_bind   CAP binding site: CAP binding activates transcription in the presence of cAMP. E. coli catabolite activator protein
   6621..6651    +  promoter       lac promoter: promoter for the E. coli lac operon
   6659..6675    +  protein_bind   lac operator: The lac repressor binds to the lac operator to inhibit transcription in E. coli. This inhibition can be relieved by adding lactose or isopropyl-β-D-thiogalactopyranoside (IPTG). lac repressor encoded by lacI
>Addgene plasmid #226678 | pAAV-MYL2-HA-TadA8e-Sauri N aa1-438-inteinN-U6-Camk2d sgRNA7 | addgene full sequence | sequence record 455739 | Addgene NGS Result
CCTTAATTAGGCTGCGCGCTCGCTCGCTCACTGAGGCCGCCCGGGCAAAGCCCGGGCGTCGGGCGACCTT
TGGTCGCCCGGCCTCAGTGAGCGAGCGAGCGCGCAGAGAGGGAGTGGCCAACTCCATCACTAGGGGTTCC
TTGTAGTTAATGATTAACCCGCCATGCTACTTATCTACGTAGCCATGCTCTAGGAAGATCGGAATTCGGA
GTTCCGGGGTTACTCTTCCCCATTAGACAATGGCAGGGAAGAGAGCACACCCCATCATCCCCAGGCCAGG
CCCCAGCCACTGACTCTTTAACCTTGAAGGCATTTTTGGGTCTCACGTGTCCACCCAGGCGGGTGGCCGC
CTTTGAGCAGCTCTTACTTCAGAAGAACGGCATGGAGTGGGGGGTGGGGGGCTTAGGTGGCCTCCGCCTC
ACCTACAACTGCCAAAAGTGGTCATGGGGTTATTTTTAACCCCAGGGGAGAGGTATTTATTGTTCCACAG
CAGGGGCAGAGGCCAGCAGGCTCCTCGAACTCTCCAGAGGTGGCAACTGGCCTCAGACACCGACCGGTGC
CACCATGGCCTACCCATACGATGTTCCAGATTACGCTCCAAAGAAGAAGCGGAAAGTCTCTGAGGTGGAG
TTTTCCCACGAGTACTGGATGAGACATGCCCTGACCCTGGCCAAGAGGGCACGGGATGAGAGGGAGGTGC
CTGTGGGAGCCGTGCTGGTGCTGAACAATAGAGTGATCGGCGAGGGCTGGAACAGAGCCATCGGCCTGCA
CGACCCAACAGCCCATGCCGAAATTATGGCCCTGAGACAGGGCGGCCTGGTCATGCAGAACTACAGACTG
ATTGACGCCACCCTGTACGTGACATTCGAGCCTTGCGTGATGTGCGCCGGCGCCATGATCCACTCTAGGA
TCGGCCGCGTGGTGTTTGGCGTGAGGAACTCAAAAAGAGGCGCCGCAGGCTCCCTGATGAACGTGCTGAA
CTACCCCGGCATGAATCACCGCGTCGAAATTACCGAGGGAATCCTGGCAGATGAATGTGCCGCCCTGCTG
TGCGATTTCTATCGGATGCCTAGACAGGTGTTCAATGCTCAGAAGAAGGCCCAGAGCTCCATCAACTCCG
GAGGATCTAGCGGAGGCTCCTCTGGCTCTGAGACACCTGGCACAAGCGAGAGCGCAACACCTGAAAGCAG
CGGGGGCAGCAGCGGGGGGTCAATGCAGGAGAACCAGCAGAAGCAAAATTACATCCTGGGCCTGGCCATC
GGCATCACCAGCGTGGGCTATGGCCTGATCGACAGCAAGACCAGAGAAGTGATTGACGCCGGCGTGCGGC
TATTCCCAGAGGCCGACTCTGAAAACAACAGCAATAGAAGATCTAAGCGGGGCGCCCGGAGACTGAAAAG
ACGAAGAATCCACAGACTGAACAGAGTGAAAGACCTCCTGGCTGACTACCAGATGATCGACTTAAACAAC
GTGCCCAAGTCTACCGACCCCTACACCATCCGGGTGAAGGGACTGCGGGAACCTCTGACCAAGGAAGAGT
TTGCCATCGCTCTGCTGCATATCGCCAAGAGAAGAGGCCTGCACAACATCTCCGTGAGCATGGGCGATGA
GGAACAGGACAACGAGCTGTCCACCAAGCAGCAGCTGCAGAAGAACGCTCAGCAGCTGCAGGACAAATAC
GTGTGCGAGCTGCAACTGGAAAGACTGACCAACATCAACAAGGTCAGAGGCGAGAAGAACCGGTTCAAGA
CCGAAGATTTCGTGAAGGAAGTGAAGCAGCTGTGCGAGACCCAGCGGCAGTACCACAACATCGACGATCA
GTTCATCCAGCAGTACATCGACCTGGTGAGCACCCGGAGAGAATACTTCGAGGGCCCTGGCAACGGCTCT
CCATATGGCTGGGATGGAGATCTGCTGAAGTGGTATGAGAAGCTGATGGGCAGATGCACCTACTTCCCTG
AGGAGCTGAGAAGCGTGAAGTACGCCTACAGCGCCGATCTGTTTAACGCCCTGAACGATCTGAACAACCT
GGTTGTGACCCGCGACGACAACCCTAAGCTGGAATACTACGAGAAATACCACATTATCGAGAACGTGTTC
AAGCAGAAGAAAAATCCAACTCTGAAGCAAATCGCCAAAGAGATCGGCGTGCAGGATTACGACATCAGAG
GATACAGAATTACCAAGTCCGGTAAGCCTCAGTTCACCAGCTTCAAACTCTACCACGACCTGAAAAACAT
CTTTGAACAGGCCAAATACCTGGAAGATGTGGAGATGCTGGATGAGATAGCTAAAATCCTGACAATCTAC
CAAGACGAGATCAGCATCAAGAAAGCCCTGGACCAGCTGCCTGAGCTGCTGACCGAGAGCGAAAAAAGCC
AGATCGCTCAGCTGACCGGCTACACCGGTACACATAGACTGTCTCTGAAGTGCATCCACATCGTGATCGA
CGAGCTGTGGGAGAGCCCCGAAAACCAGATGGAAATCTTCACCAGACTGAACCTCAAGCCAAAGAAGGTG
GAAATGTGTCTGGCTGGCGATACTCTCATTACCCTGGCCGATGGACGACGAGTGCCTATTAGAGAACTGG
TGTCACAGCAGAATTTTTCCGTGTGGGCTCTGAATCCTCAGACTTACCGCCTGGAGAGGGCTAGAGTGAG
TAGAGCTTTCTGTACCGGCATCAAACCTGTGTACCGCCTCACCACTAGACTGGGGAGATCCATTAGGGCC
ACTGCCAACCACCGATTTCTCACACCTCAGGGCTGGAAACGAGTCGATGAACTCCAGCCTGGAGATTACC
TGGCTCTGCCTAGGAGAATCCCTACTGCCTCCTGAACCGGTTGGCTCTGTGCCTTCTAGTTGCCAGCCAT
CTGTTGTTTGCCCCTCCCCCGTGCCTTCCTTGACCCTGGAAGGTGCCACTCCCACTGTCCTTTCCTAATA
AAATGAGGAAATTGCATCGCATTGTCTGAGTAGGTGTCATTCTATTCTGGGGGGTGGGGTGGGGCAGGAC
AGCAAGGGGGAGGATTGGGAAGACAATAGCAGGCATGCTGGGGATGCGGTGGGCTCTATGGCTCGAGCGG
CCCAAGCTTAAAAAAATCTCGCCAACAAGTTGACGAGATAAACACGGCATTTTGCCTTGTTTTAGTAGAT
TCTGTAATTTTCATTACAGAGTACTAAAACCAGGCATGGTTTGGTAAGTAGCGGTGTTTCGTCCTTTCCA
CAAGATATATAAAGCCAAGAAATCGAAATACTTTCAAGTTACGGTAAGCATATGATAGTCCATTTTAAAA
CATAATTTTAAAACTGCAAACTACCCAAGAAATTATTACTTTCTACGTCACGTATTTTGTACTAATATCT
TTGTGTTTACAGTCAAATTAATTCCAATTATCTCTCTAACAGCCTTGTATCGTATATGCAAATATGAAGG
AATCATGGGAAATAGGCCCTCGGTACCGGCGATGCTGGCTGCCATGAACAAAGGTTGGCTATAAAGAGGT
CATCAGTATATGAAACAGCCCCCTGCTGTCCATTCCTTATTCCATAGAAAAGCCTTGACTTGAGGTTAGA
TTTTTTTTATATTTTGTTTTGTGTTATTTTTTTCTTTAACATCCCTAAAATTTTCCTTACATGTTTTACT
AGCCAGATTTTTCCTCCTCTCCTGACTACTCCCAGTCATAGCTGTCCCTCTTCTCTTATGGAGATCGGAT
CCGAATTCCCGATAAGGATCTTCCTAGAGCATGGCTACGTAGATAAGTAGCATGGCGGGTTAATCATTAA
CTACAAGGAACCCCTAGTGATGGAGTTGGCCACTCCCTCTCTGCGCGCTCGCTCGCTCACTGAGGCCGGG
CGACCAAAGGTCGCCCGACGCCCGGGCTTTGCCCGGGCGGCCTCAGTGAGCGAGCGAGCGCGCAGCCTTA
ATTAACCTAATTCACTGGCCGTCGTTTTACAACGTCGTGACTGGGAAAACCCTGGCGTTACCCAACTTAA
TCGCCTTGCAGCACATCCCCCTTTCGCCAGCTGGCGTAATAGCGAAGAGGCCCGCACCGATCGCCCTTCC
CAACAGTTGCGCAGCCTGAATGGCGAATGGG
[124 nt withheld, positions 4092-4215]
C
[91 nt withheld, positions 4217-4307]
A
[49 nt withheld, positions 4309-4357]
CCTTTGACGTTGGAGTCCACGTTCTTT
[37 nt withheld, positions 4385-4421]
ACCCTATCTCGGTCTATTCTTTTGATTTATAAGGGATTTTGCCGATTTCGGCCTATTGGTTAAAAAATGA
GCTGATTTAACAAAAATTTAACGCGAATTTTAACAAAATATTAACGCTTACAATTTAGGTGGCACTTTTC
GGGGAAATGTGCGCGGAACCCCTATTTGTTTATTTTTCTAAATACATTCAAATATGTATCCGCTCATGAG
ACAATAACCCTGATAAATGCTTCAATAATATTGAAAAAGGAAGAGTATGAGTATTCAACATTTCCGTGTC
GCCCTTATTCCCTTTTTTGCGGCATTTTGCCTTCCTGTTTTTGCTCACCCAGAAACGCTGGTGAAAGTAA
AAGATGCTGAAGATCAGTTGGGTGCACGAGTGGGTTACATCGAACTGGATCTCAACAGCGGTAAGATCCT
TGAGAGTTTTCGCCCCGAAGAACGTTTTCCAATGATGAGCACTTTTAAAGTTCTGCTATGTGGCGCGGTA
TTATCCCGTATTGACGCCGGGCAAGAGCAACTCGGTCGCCGCATACACTATTCTCAGAATGACTTGGTTG
AGTACTCACCAGTCACAGAAAAGCATCTTACGGATGGCATGACAGTAAGAGAATTATGCAGTGCTGCCAT
AACCATGAGTGATAACACTGCGGCCAACTTACTTCTGACAACGATCGGAGGACCGAAGGAGCTAACCGCT
TTTTTGCACAACATGGGGGATCATGTAACTCGCCTTGATCGTTGGGAACCGGAGCTGAATGAAGCCATAC
CAAACGACGAGCGTGACACCACGATGCCTGTAGCAATGGCAACAACGTTGCGCAAACTATTAACTGGCGA
ACTACTTACTCTAGCTTCCCGGCAACAATTAATAGACTGGATGGAGGCGGATAAAGTTGCAGGACCACTT
CTGCGCTCGGCCCTTCCGGCTGGCTGGTTTATTGCTGATAAATCTGGAGCCGGTGAGCGTGGGTCTCGCG
GTATCATTGCAGCACTGGGGCCAGATGGTAAGCCCTCCCGTATCGTAGTTATCTACACGACGGGGAGTCA
GGCAACTATGGATGAACGAAATAGACAGATCGCTGAGATAGGTGCCTCACTGATTAAGCATTGGTAACTG
TCAGACCAAGTTTACTCATATATACTTTAGATTGATTTAAAACTTCATTTTTAATTTAAAAGGATCTAGG
TGAAGATCCTTTTTGATAATCTCATGACCAAAATCCCTTAACGTGAGTTTTCGTTCCACTGAGCGTCAGA
CCCCGTAGAAAAGATCAAAGGATCTTCTTGAGATCCTTTTTTTCTGCGCGTAATCTGCTGCTTGCAAACA
AAAAAACCACCGCTACCAGCGGTGGTTTGTTTGCCGGATCAAGAGCTACCAACTCTTTTTCCGAAGGTAA
CTGGCTTCAGCAGAGCGCAGATACCAAATACTGTTCTTCTAGTGTAGCCGTAGTTAGGCCACCACTTCAA
GAACTCTGTAGCACCGCCTACATACCTCGCTCTGCTAATCCTGTTACCAGTGGCTGCTGCCAGTGGCGAT
AAGTCGTGTCTTACCGGGTTGGACTCAAGACGATAGTTACCGGATAAGGCGCAGCGGTCGGGCTGAACGG
GGGGTTCGTGCACACAGCCCAGCTTGGAGCGAACGACCTACACCGAACTGAGATACCTACAGCGTGAGCT
ATGAGAAAGCGCCACGCTTCCCGAAGGGAGAAAGGCGGACAGGTATCCGGTAAGCGGCAGGGTCGGAACA
GGAGAGCGCACGAGGGAGCTTCCAGGGGGAAACGCCTGGTATCTTTATAGTCCTGTCGGGTTTCGCCACC
TCTGACTTGAGCGTCGATTTTTGTGATGCTCGTCAGGGGGGCGGAGCCTATGGAAAAACGCCAGCAACGC
GGCCTTTTTACGGTTCCTGGCCTTTTGCTGGCCTTTTGCTCACATGTTCTTTCCTGCGTTATCCCCTGAT
TCTGTGGATAACCGTATTACCGCCTTTGAGTGAGCTGATACCGCTCGCCGCAGCCGAACGACCGAGCGCA
GCGAGTCAGTGAGCGAGGAAGCGGAAGAGCGCCCAATACGCAAACCGCCTCTCCCCGCGCGTTGGCCGAT
TCATTAATGCAGCTGGCACGACAGGTTTCCCGACTGGAAAGCGGGCAGTGAGCGCAACGCAATTAATGTG
AGTTAGCTCACTCATTAGGCACCCCAGGCTTTACACTTTATGCTTCCGGCTCGTATGTTGTGTGGAATTG
TGAGCGGATAACAATTTCACACAGGAAACAGCTATGACCATGATTACGCCAGATTTAATTAAGG
